Addgene plasmid #12703: DCT.VV.Orf15
Purpose: This plasmid was designed for screening purposes and may contain discrepancies relative to the current canonical GenBank version of the gene.
Depositing lab: Jack Bennink & Jon Yewdell. Depositing organization: National Institute of Allergy and Infectious Diseases (NIAID). Publication: Identification of poxvirus CD8+ T cell determinants to enable rational design and characterization of smallpox vaccines. Tscharke DC, Karupiah G, Zhou J, Palmore T, Irvine KR, Haeryfar SM, Williams S, Sidney J, Sette A, Bennink JR, Yewdell JW. J Exp Med. 2005 January 3; 201(1): 95–104. 10.1084/jem.20041912 PubMed 15623576.
Backbone
  Vector backbone: pcDNA 3.1D V5-His-TOPO
  Backbone manufacturer: Invitrogen
  Backbone size w/o insert (bp): 5514
  Vector type: Mammalian Expression
  Selectable markers: Neomycin (select with G418)
Growth in bacteria
  Bacterial resistance: Ampicillin, 100 μg/mL
  Growth temperature: 37°C
  Growth strain: DH5alpha
  Copy number: High Copy
Gene/Insert
  Gene/Insert name: VV.Orf15
  Species: Vaccinia Virus
  Insert size (bp): 237
  Cloning method: Restriction Enzyme; 5′ cloning site BamHI (not destroyed); 3′ cloning site BamHI (not destroyed)
  Sequencing primers: 5′ Universal T7
Terms and licenses: Academic/Nonprofit Terms; Industry Terms: Not Available to Industry
Depositor comments: Please see the Vaccinia kit page ( https://www.addgene.org/vvorf/ ) for more information. The kit page contains the supplemental VVOrfData spreadsheet, which includes important information about this plasmid. The plasmid and insert names provided here relate only to this library. The name of the ORF (if present) in VACV strain Copenhagen and the name of the ORF (if annotated) in VACV strain WR sequence can be found in VVOrfData spreadsheet. Please note that the amino acid sequence given for each ORF in the spreadsheet may contain some errors. Additionally, changes from the expected sequence may be present in these plasmids. Please see Addgene's quality control sequence and sequencing notes in the VVOrfData spreadsheet before ordering this plasmid.
How to cite: DCT.VV.Orf15 was a gift from Jack Bennink & Jon Yewdell (Addgene plasmid # 12703 ; http://n2t.net/addgene:12703 ; RRID:Addgene_12703)
