[The description below was written by a language model from this plasmid's Addgene catalogue record.]
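Description:
DCT.VV.Orf15 is a mammalian expression plasmid carrying a single vaccinia virus open reading frame, one member of a library of vaccinia ORF clones. It is built on the commercial pcDNA 3.1D V5-His-TOPO backbone (about 5.5 kb without insert), is maintained at high copy in E. coli under ampicillin selection, and carries a neomycin resistance marker that allows G418 selection in mammalian cells. The insert, designated VV.Orf15, is short at 237 bp and is flanked by BamHI sites that remain intact on both sides. No feature table is provided, so the promoter and tag arrangement are not explicitly documented. Vectors of this family normally drive the insert from the CMV immediate-early promoter, include a T7 promoter site upstream (consistent with the listed T7 sequencing primer), and offer C-terminal V5 and polyhistidine tags. Whether this ORF is in frame with those tags is not stated.

The name "Orf15" is internal to the library and does not correspond directly to standard vaccinia nomenclature. The record refers to a supplementary spreadsheet for the equivalent ORF names in the Copenhagen and WR strains. The associated work concerned identification of poxvirus CD8+ T cell determinants for the design and characterization of smallpox vaccines, so the plasmid's apparent role is transient expression of an individual viral gene product in mammalian cells for antigen screening. The depositors caution that the clone was made for screening purposes and may differ from the canonical reference sequence. The quality-control sequencing should therefore be consulted before the clone is relied on for applications that need an exact coding sequence.
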