>Addgene plasmid #12703 | DCT.VV.Orf15 | addgene partial sequence | sequence record 19099 | T7 5'-TAATACGACTCACTATAGGG-3'
GCTCGGATCCAGTACCCTTCACCGAATTCCAGCTGACCACCATGGATACCGCATCTGTTATAATAGATCT
AACGGTTTCTTCACTCGGTGGATGCAATAAATGTTTAAACATCAAACATGCGAAATCGCAGTGCAGACCC
TCGTCTCTACTAATTAGTTCGTTGGAAAACGTGAGTCCGGGCATTAGGCCACGCTTTTTAAGCCAAAATA
TGGAAGCGAATGATCCAGAAAAGAAGATTCCTTCTACTGCAGCAAAGGCAATAAGTCTCTCTCCATAAGC
AATTCCCGGGGATCCGAATAAAGGGTCAAGACAATTCTGCAGATATCCAGCACAGTGGCGGCCGCTCGAG
TCTAGAGGGCCCGCGGTTCGAAGGTAAGCCTATCCCTAACCCTCTCCTCGGTCTCGATTCTACGCGTACC
GGTCATCATCACCATCACCATTGAGTTTAAACCCGCTGATCAGCCTCGACTGTGCCTTCTAGTTGCCAGC
CATCTGTTGTTTGCCCCTCCCCCGTGCCTTCCTTGACCCTGGAAGGTGCCACTCCCACTGTCCTTTCCTA
ATAAAATGAGGAAATTGCATCGCATTGTCTGAGTAGGTGTCATTCTATTCT
